>Addgene plasmid #31269 | pXRDRE-hyg | depositor full sequence | sequence record 14332 | Author sequence
GTCGACATTGATTATTGACTAGTTATTAATAGTAATCAATTACGGGGTCATTAGTTCATAGCCCATATAT
GGAGTTCCGCGTTACATAACTTACGGTAAATGGCCCGCCTGGCTGACCGCCCAACGACCCCCGCCCATTG
ACGTCAATAATGACGTATGTTCCCATAGTAACGCCAATAGGGACTTTCCATTGACGTCAATGGGTGGAGT
ATTTACGGTAAACTGCCCACTTGGCAGTACATCAAGTGTATCATATGCCAAGTCCGCCCCCTATTGACGT
CAATGACGGTAAATGGCCCGCCTGGCATTATGCCCAGTACATGACCTTACGGGACTTTCCTACTTGGCAG
TACATCTACGTATTAGTCATCGCTATTACCATGGGTCGAGGTGAGCCCCACGTTCTGCTTCACTCTCCCC
ATCTCCCCCCCCTCCCCACCCCCAATTTTGTATTTATTTATTTTTTAATTATTTTGTGCAGCGATGGGGG
CGGGGGGGGGGGGGGCGCGCGCCAGGCGGGGCGGGGCGGGGCGAGGGGCGGGGCGGGGCGAGGCGGAGAG
GTGCGGCGGCAGCCAATCAGAGCGGCGCGCTCCGAAAGTTTCCTTTTATGGCGAGGCGGCGGCGGCGGCG
GCCCTATAAAAAGCGAAGCGCGCGGCGGGCGGGAGTCGCTGCGTTGCCTTCGCCCCGTGCCCCGCTCCGC
GCCGCCTCGCGCCGCCCGCCCCGGCTCTGACTGACCGCGTTACTCCCACAGGTGAGCGGGCGGGACGGCC
CTTCTCCTCCGGGCTGTAATTAGCGCTTGGTTTAATGACGGCTCGTTTCTTTTCTGTGGCTGCGTGAAAG
CCTTAAAGGGCTCCGGGAGGGCCCTTTGTGCGGGGGGGAGCGGCTCGGGGGGTGCGTGCGTGTGTGTGTG
CGTGGGGAGCGCCGCGTGCGGCCCGCGCTGCCCGGCGGCTGTGAGCGCTGCGGGCGCGGCGCGGGGCTTT
GTGCGCTCCGCGTGTGCGCGAGGGGAGCGCGGCCGGGGGCGGTGCCCCGCGGTGCGGGGGGGCTGCGAGG
GGAACAAAGGCTGCGTGCGGGGTGTGTGCGTGGGGGGGTGAGCAGGGGGTGTGGGCGCGGCGGTCGGGCT
GTAACCCCCCCCTGCACCCCCCTCCCCGAGTTGCTGAGCACGGCCCGGCTTCGGGTGCGGGGCTCCGTGC
GGGGCGTGGCGCGGGGCTCGCCGTGCCGGGCGGGGGGTGGCGGCAGGTGGGGGTGCCGGGCGGGGCGGGG
CCGCCTCGGGCCGGGGAGGGCTCGGGGGAGGGGCGCGGCGGCCCCGGAGCGCCGGCGGCTGTCGAGGCGC
GGCGAGCCGCAGCCATTGCCTTTTATGGTAATCGTGCGAGAGGGCGCAGGGACTTCCTTTGTCCCAAATC
TGGCGGAGCCGAAATCTGGGAGGCGCCGCCGCACCCCCTCTAGCGGGCGCGGGCGAAGCGGTGCGGCGCC
GGCAGGAAGGAAATGGGCGGGGAGGGCCTTCGTGCGTCGCCGCGCCGCCGTCCCCTTCTCCATCTCCAGC
CTCGGGGCTGCCGCAGGGGGACGGCTGCCTTCGGGGGGGACGGGGCAGGGCGGGGTTCGGCTTCTGGCGT
GTGACCGGCGGCTCTAGAGCCTCTGCTAACCATGTTCATGCCTTCTTCTTTTTCCTACAGCTCCTGGGCA
ACGTGCTGGTTATTGTGCTGTCTCATCATTTTGGCAAAGAATTCGCCACCATGGCCTCCTCCGAGGACGT
CATCAAGGAGTTCATGCGCTTCAAGGTGCGCATGGAGGGCTCCGTGAACGGCCACGAGTTCGAGATCGAG
GGCGAGGGCGAGGGCCGCCCCTACGAGGGCACCCAGACCGCCAAGCTGAAGGTGACCAAGGGCGGCCCCC
TGCCCTTCGCCTGGGACATCCTGTCCCCCCAGTTCCAGTACGGCTCCAAGGTGTACGTGAAGCACCCCGC
CGACATCCCCGACTACAAGAAGCTGTCCTTCCCCGAGGGCTTCAAGTGGGAGCGCGTGATGAACTTCGAG
GACGGCGGCGTGGTGACCGTGACCCAGGACTCCTCGCTGCAGGACGGTAGTTTCATCTACAAGGTGAAGT
TCATCGGCGTGAACTTCCCCTCCGACGGCCCCGTAATGCAGAAGAAGACTATGGGCTGGGAGGCCTCCAC
CGAGCGCCTGTACCCCCGCGACGGCGTGCTGAAGGGCGAGATCCACAAGGCCCTGAAGCTGAAGGACGGC
GGCCACTACCTGGTGGAGTTCAAGTCCATCTACATGGCCAAGAAGCCCGTGCAGCTGCCCGGCTACTACT
ACGTGGACTCCAAGCTGGACATCACCTCCCACAACGAGGACTACTAAGAATTCACTCCTCAGGTGCAGGC
TGCCTATCAGAAGGTGGTGGCTGGTGTGGCCAATGCCCTGGCTCACAAATACCACTGAGATCTTTTTCCC
TCTGCCAAAAATTATGGGGACATCATGAAGCCCCTTGAGCATCTGACTTCTGGCTAATAAAGGAAATTTA
TTTTCATTGCAATAGTGTGTTGGAATTTTTTGTGTCTCTCACTCGGAAGGACATATGGGAGGGCAAATCA
TTTAAAACATCAGAATGAGTATTTGGTTTAGAGTTTGGCAACATATGCCCATATGCTGGCTGCCATGAAC
AAAGGTTGGCTATAAAGAGGTCATCAGTATATGAAACAGCCCCCTGCTGTCCATTCCTTATTCCATAGAA
AAGCCTTGACTTGAGGTTAGATTTTTTTTATATTTTGTTTTGTGTTATTTTTTTCTTTAACATCCCTAAA
ATTTTCCTTACATGTTTTACTAGCCAGATTTTTCCTCCTCTCCTGACTACTCCCAGTCATAGCTGTCCCT
CTTCTCTTATGGAGATCCCTCGACCTGCAGCCCAAGCTTCTACCGGGTAGGGGAGGCGCTTTTCCCAAGG
CAGTCTGGAGCATGCGCTTTAGCAGCCCCGCTGGGCACTTGGCGCTACACAAGTGGCCTCTGGCCTCACA
CATTCCACATCCACCGGTAGGCGCCAACCGGCTCCGTTCTTTGGTGGCCCCTTCGCGCCACCTTCTACTC
CTCCCCTAGTCAGGAAGTTCCCCCCCGCCCCGCAGCTCGCGTCGTGCAGGACGTGACAAATGGAAGTAGC
ACGTCTCACTAGTCTCGTGCAGATGGACAGCACCGCTGAGCAATGGAAGCGGGTAGGCCTTTGGGGCAGC
GGCCAATAGCAGCTTTGCTCCTTCGCTTTCTGGGCTCAGAGGCTGGGAAGGGGTGGGTCCGGGGGCGGGC
TCAGGGGCGGGCTCAGGGGCGGGGCGGGCGCCCGAAGGTCCTCCGGAGGCCCGGCATTCTGCACGCTTCA
AAAGCGCACGTCTGCCGCGCTGTTCTCCTCTTCCTCATCTCCGGGCCTTTCGACCTCGAGAGCCGCCACC
ATGGATAGATCCGGAAAGCCTGAACTCACCGCGACGTCTGTCGAGAAGTTTCTGATCGAAAAGTTCGACA
GCGTCTCCGACCTGATGCAGCTCTCGGAGGGCGAAGAATCTCGTGCTTTCAGCTTCGATGTAGGAGGGCG
TGGATATGTCCTGCGGGTAAATAGCTGCGCCGATGGTTTCTACAAAGATCGTTATGTTTATCGGCACTTT
GCATCGGCCGCGCTCCCGATTCCGGAAGTGCTTGACATTGGGGAATTCAGCGAGAGCCTGACCTATTGCA
TCTCCCGCCGTGCACAGGGTGTCACGTTGCAAGACCTGCCTGAAACCGAACTGCCCGCTGTTCTGCAGCC
GGTCGCGGAGGCCATGGATGCGATCGCTGCGGCCGATCTTAGCCAGACGAGCGGGTTCGGCCCATTCGGA
CCGCAAGGAATCGGTCAATACACTACATGGCGTGATTTCATATGCGCGATTGCTGATCCCCATGTGTATC
ACTGGCAAACTGTGATGGACGACACCGTCAGTGCGTCCGTCGCGCAGGCTCTCGATGAGCTGATGCTTTG
GGCCGAGGACTGCCCCGAAGTCCGGCACCTCGTGCACGCGGATTTCGGCTCCAACAATGTCCTGACGGAC
AATGGCCGCATAACAGCGGTCATTGACTGGAGCGAGGCGATGTTCGGGGATTCCCAATACGAGGTCGCCA
ACATCTTCTTCTGGAGGCCGTGGTTGGCTTGTATGGAGCAGCAGACGCGCTACTTCGAGCGGAGGCATCC
GGAGCTTGCAGGATCGCCGCGGCTCCGGGCGTATATGCTCCGCATTGGTCTTGACCAACTCTATCAGAGC
TTGGTTGACGGCAATTTCGATGATGCAGCTTGGGCGCAGGGTCGATGCGACGCAATCGTCCGATCCGGAG
CCGGGACTGTCGGGCGTACACAAATCGCCCGCAGAAGCGCGGCCGTCTGGACCGATGGCTGTGTAGAAGT
ACTCGCCGATAGTGGAAACCGACGCCCCAGCACTCGTCCGAGGGCAAAGGAATAGCTTAAGATACATTGA
TGAGTTTGGACAAACCACAACTAGAATGCAGTGAAAAAAATGCTTTATTTGTGAAATTTGTGATGCTATT
GCTTTATTTGTAACCATTATAAGCTGCAATAAACAAGTTAACAACAACAATTGCATTCATTTTATGTTTC
AGGTTCAGGGGGAGGTGTGGGAGGTTTTTTAAAGCAAGTAAAACCTCTACAAATGTGGTATGGCTGATTA
TGATCTAGAGTCGCGGCCGCTACAGGAACAGGTGGTGGCGGCCCTCGGCGCGCTCGTACTGCTCCACGAT
GGTGTAGTCCTCGTTGTGGGAGGTGATGTCCAGCTTGGAGTCCACGTAGTAGTAGCCGGGCAGCTGCACG
GGCTTCTTGGCCATGTAGATGGACTTGAACTCCACCAGGTAGTGGCCGCCGTCCTTCAGCTTCAGGGCCT
TGTGGATCTCGCCCTTCAGCACGCCGTCGCGGGGGTACAGGCGCTCGGTGGAGGCCTCCCAGCCCATAGT
CTTCTTCTGCATTACGGGGCCGTCGGAGGGGAAGTTCACGCCGATGAACTTCACCTTGTAGATGAAATTA
CCCTGTTATCCCTAGGAGTCCTGGGTCACGGTCACCACGCCGCCGTCCTCGAAGTTCATCACGCGCTCCC
ACTTGAAGCCCTCGGGGAAGGACAGCTTCTTGTAGTCGGGGATGTCGGCGGGGTGCTTCACGTACACCTT
GGAGCCGTACTGGAACTGGGGGGACAGGATGTCCCAGGCGAAGGGCAGGGGGCCGCCCTTGGTCACCTTC
AGCTTGGCGGTCTGGGTGCCCTCGTAGGGGCGGCCCTCGCCCTCGCCCTCGATCTCGAACTCGTGGCCCT
AGGATCCGCTGCATTAATGAATCGGCCAACGCGCGGGGAGAGGCGGTTTGCGTATTGGGCGCTCTTCCGC
TTCCTCGCTCACTGACTCGCTGCGCTCGGTCGTTCGGCTGCGGCGAGCGGTATCAGCTCACTCAAAGGCG
GTAATACGGTTATCCACAGAATCAGGGGATAACGCAGGAAAGAACATGTGAGCAAAAGGCCAGCAAAAGG
CCAGGAACCGTAAAAAGGCCGCGTTGCTGGCGTTTTTCCATAGGCTCCGCCCCCCTGACGAGCATCACAA
AAATCGACGCTCAAGTCAGAGGTGGCGAAACCCGACAGGACTATAAAGATACCAGGCGTTTCCCCCTGGA
AGCTCCCTCGTGCGCTCTCCTGTTCCGACCCTGCCGCTTACCGGATACCTGTCCGCCTTTCTCCCTTCGG
GAAGCGTGGCGCTTTCTCAAAGCTCACGCTGTAGGTATCTCAGTTCGGTGTAGGTCGTTCGCTCCAAGCT
GGGCTGTGTGCACGAACCCCCCGTTCAGCCCGACCGCTGCGCCTTATCCGGTAACTATCGTCTTGAGTCC
AACCCGGTAAGACACGACTTATCGCCACTGGCAGCAGCCACTGGTAACAGGATTAGCAGAGCGAGGTATG
TAGGCGGTGCTACAGAGTTCTTGAAGTGGTGGCCTAACTACGGCTACACTAGAAGAACAGTATTTGGTAT
CTGCGCTCTGCTGAAGCCAGTTACCTTCGGAAAAAGAGTTGGTAGCTCTTGATCCGGCAAACAAACCACC
GCTGGTAGCGGTGGTTTTTTTGTTTGCAAGCAGCAGATTACGCGCAGAAAAAAAGGATCTCAAGAAGATC
CTTTGATCTTTTCTACGGGGTCTGACGCTCAGTGGAACGAAAACTCACGTTAAGGGATTTTGGTCATGAG
ATTATCAAAAAGGATCTTCACCTAGATCCTTTTAAATTAAAAATGAAGTTTTAAATCAATCTAAAGTATA
TATGAGTAAACTTGGTCTGACAGTTACCAATGCTTAATCAGTGAGGCACCTATCTCAGCGATCTGTCTAT
TTCGTTCATCCATAGTTGCCTGACTCCCCGTCGTGTAGATAACTACGATACGGGAGGGCTTACCATCTGG
CCCCAGTGCTGCAATGATACCGCGAGACCCACGCTCACCGGCTCCAGATTTATCAGCAATAAACCAGCCA
GCCGGAAGGGCCGAGCGCAGAAGTGGTCCTGCAACTTTATCCGCCTCCATCCAGTCTATTAATTGTTGCC
GGGAAGCTAGAGTAAGTAGTTCGCCAGTTAATAGTTTGCGCAACGTTGTTGCCATTGCTACAGGCATCGT
GGTGTCACGCTCGTCGTTTGGTATGGCTTCATTCAGCTCCGGTTCCCAACGATCAAGGCGAGTTACATGA
TCCCCCATGTTGTGCAAAAAAGCGGTTAGCTCCTTCGGTCCTCCGATCGTTGTCAGAAGTAAGTTGGCCG
CAGTGTTATCACTCATGGTTATGGCAGCACTGCATAATTCTCTTACTGTCATGCCATCCGTAAGATGCTT
TTCTGTGACTGGTGAGTACTCAACCAAGTCATTCTGAGAATAGTGTATGCGGCGACCGAGTTGCTCTTGC
CCGGCGTCAATACGGGATAATACCGCGCCACATAGCAGAACTTTAAAAGTGCTCATCATTGGAAAACGTT
CTTCGGGGCGAAAACTCTCAAGGATCTTACCGCTGTTGAGATCCAGTTCGATGTAACCCACTCGTGCACC
CAACTGATCTTCAGCATCTTTTACTTTCACCAGCGTTTCTGGGTGAGCAAAAACAGGAAGGCAAAATGCC
GCAAAAAAGGGAATAAGGGCGACACGGAAATGTTGAATACTCATACTCTTCCTTTTTCAATATTATTGAA
GCATTTATCAGGGTTATTGTCTCATGAGCGGATACATATTTGAATGTATTTAGAAAAATAAACAAATAGG
GGTTCCGCGCACATTTCCCCGAAAAGTGCCACCTG
Features (pLannotate 1.2.2; 16 found; start..end, strand, type, name):
      4..383     +  enhancer       CMV enhancer: human cytomegalovirus immediate early enhancer
    386..661     +  promoter       chicken β-actin promoter: No description available
    662..1670    +  intron         chimeric intron: chimera between introns from chicken β-actin and rabbit β-globin
   1668..1724    +  CDS            HBB (fragment): HBB_LEPEU - Experimental evidence at protein level: Swiss-Prot protein existence level 1. Involved in oxygen transport from the lung to the various peripheral tissues. From Lepus europaeus (European hare).
   1731..2354    +  CDS            DsRed-Express (fragment): DsRed-Express is a basic (constitutively fluorescent) orange fluorescent protein published in 2002, derived from Discosoma sp.. It is reported to be a rapidly-maturing tetramer with low acid sensitivity.
   2358..2435    +  CDS            HBB (fragment): HBB_PONPY - Experimental evidence at transcript level: Swiss-Prot protein existence level 2. Involved in oxygen transport from the lung to the various peripheral tissues. From Pongo pygmaeus (Bornean orangutan).
   2506..2561    +  polyA_signal   β-globin poly(A) signal: rabbit β-globin polyadenylation signal (Gil and Proudfoot, 1987)
   2915..3412    +  promoter       PGK promoter: mouse phosphoglycerate kinase 1 promoter
   3445..4465    +  CDS            HygR (fragment): aminoglycoside phosphotransferase from E. coli; aph(4)-Ia; confers resistance to hygromycin
   4468..4589    -  polyA_signal   SV40 poly(A) signal: SV40 polyadenylation signal
   4612..4695    -  CDS            large T antigen (fragment): large T antigen from SV40 (simian virus 40)
   4710..5318    -  CDS            DsRed-Express (fragment): rapidly maturing tetrameric variant of DsRed fluorescent protein (Bevis and Glick, 2002) mammalian codon-optimized
   5328..5382    -  CDS            lacI (fragment): lac repressor; lacI; The lac repressor binds to the lac operator to inhibit transcription in E. coli. This inhibition can be relieved by adding lactose or isopropyl-β-D-thiogalactopyranoside (IPTG).
   5565..6153    -  rep_origin     ori: high-copy-number ColE1/pMB1/pBR322/pUC origin of replication
   6324..7184    -  CDS            AmpR: β-lactamase; bla; confers resistance to ampicillin, carbenicillin, and related antibiotics
   7185..7289    -  promoter       AmpR promoter: bla
