[The description below was written by a language model from this plasmid's Addgene catalogue record and pLannotate feature annotations shown in this document.]
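Description:
pXRDRE-hyg is a mammalian expression plasmid built on the pCAGGS backbone and carrying an insert called XRDRE, cloned between SalI and BamHI sites that both remain intact. In bacteria it is maintained at high copy through a ColE1/pUC-type origin and selected with ampicillin through the β-lactamase gene and its native promoter. In mammalian cells, a hygromycin resistance gene driven by the mouse PGK promoter allows selection of stable transfectants.

The annotated payload contains two partial copies of the red fluorescent protein DsRed-Express, and neither is called as a full-length coding sequence. The first lies downstream of the CAG promoter, which comprises the CMV immediate-early enhancer, the chicken β-actin promoter and a chimeric β-actin/β-globin intron. It is flanked by short β-globin-derived sequences and followed by the rabbit β-globin polyadenylation signal. The PGK-hygromycin cassette comes next, and beyond it the second DsRed-Express fragment sits in the opposite orientation with no annotated promoter of its own. Short fragments matching SV40 large T antigen and an SV40 polyadenylation signal are annotated on the same reverse strand, downstream of it.

Two incomplete reporter copies separated by a selectable marker resemble the layout of chromosomally integrated recombination or DNA repair reporters, in which fluorescence appears only once a functional gene is reconstituted. This reading is an inference from the feature layout. The record does not state the purpose of the construct, does not explain the XRDRE name, and does not describe how each DsRed copy is disrupted or whether a nuclease target site is present. The small lacI and haemoglobin matches are probably remnants of vector or cloning sequence rather than functional elements.
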