Addgene plasmid #31269: pXRDRE-hyg
Depositing lab: Andrew Pierce. Depositing organization: University of Kentucky.
Backbone
  Vector backbone: pCAGGS
  Backbone size w/o insert (bp): 1994
  Vector type: Mammalian Expression
  Selectable markers: Hygromycin
Growth in bacteria
  Bacterial resistance: Ampicillin, 100 μg/mL
  Growth temperature: 37°C
  Growth strain: DH5alpha
  Copy number: High Copy
Gene/Insert
  Gene/Insert name: XRDRE
  Insert size (bp): 5321
  Cloning method: Restriction Enzyme; 5′ cloning site SalI (not destroyed); 3′ cloning site BamHI (not destroyed)
  Sequencing primers: 5′ various
Terms and licenses: Academic/Nonprofit Terms; Industry Terms: Not Available to Industry
How to cite: pXRDRE-hyg was a gift from Andrew Pierce (Addgene plasmid # 31269 ; http://n2t.net/addgene:31269 ; RRID:Addgene_31269)
