>Addgene plasmid #31269 | pXRDRE-hyg | addgene partial sequence | sequence record 36410 | mPGK-F 5'-cattctgcacgcttcaaaag-3'
CTTCCTATCTCCGGGCCTTTCGACCTCGAGAGCCGCCACCATGGATAGATCCGGAAAGCCTGAACTCACC
GCGACGTCTGTCGAGAAGTTTCTGATCGAAAAGTTCGACAGCGTCTCCGACCTGATGCAGCTCTCGGAGG
GCGAAGAATCTCGTGCTTTCAGCTTCGATGTAGGAGGGCGTGGATATGTCCTGCGGGTAAATAGCTGCGC
CGATGGTTTCTACAAAGATCGTTATGTTTATCGGCACTTTGCATCGGCCGCGCTCCCGATTCCGGAAGTG
CTTGACATTGGGGAATTCAGCGAGAGCCTGACCTATTGCATCTCCCGCCGTGCACAGGGTGTCACGTTGC
AAGACCTGCCTGAAACCGAACTGCCCGCTGTTCTGCAGCCGGTCGCGGAGGCCATGGATGCGATCGCTGC
GGCCGATCTTAGCCAGACGAGCGGGTTCGGCCCATTCGGACCGCAAGGAATCGGTCAATACACTACATGG
CGTGATTTCATATGCGCGATTGCTGATCCCCATGTGTATCACTGGCAAACTGTGATGGACGACACCGTCA
GTGCGTCCGTCGCGCAGGCTCTCGATGAGCTGATGCTTTGGGCCGAGGACTGCCCCGAAGTCCGGCACCT
CGTGCACGCGGATTTCGGCTCCAACAATGTCCTGACGGACAATGGCCGCATAACAGCGGTCATTGACTGG
AGCGAGGCGATGTTCGGGGATTCCCAATACGAGGTCGCCAACATCTTCTTCTGGAGGCCGTGGTTGGCTT
GTATGGAGCAGCAGACGCGCTACTTCGAGCGGAGGCATCCGGAGCTTGCAGGATCGCCGCGGCTCCGGGC
GTATATGCTCCGCATTGGTCTTGACCAACTCTATCAGAGCTTGGTTGACGCATC
