>Addgene plasmid #31269 | pXRDRE-hyg | addgene partial sequence | sequence record 37829 | SV40pA-R 5'-GAAATTTGTGATGCTATTGC-3'
CAATTGCATTCATTTTATGTTTCAGGTTCAGGGGGAGGTGTGGGAGGTTTTTTAAAGCAAGTAAAACCTC
TACAAATGTGGTATGGCTGATTATGATCTAGAGTCGCGGCCGCTACAGGAACAGGTGGTGGCGGCCCTCG
GCGCGCTCGTACTGCTCCACGATGGTGTAGTCCTCGTTGTGGGAGGTGATGTCCAGCTTGGAGTCCACGT
AGTAGTAGCCGGGCAGCTGCACGGGCTTCTTGGCCATGTAGATGGACTTGAACTCCACCAGGTAGTGGCC
GCCGTCCTTCAGCTTCAGGGCCTTGTGGATCTCGCCCTTCAGCACGCCGTCGCGGGGGTACAGGCGCTCG
GTGGAGGCCTCCCAGCCCATAGTCTTCTTCTGCATTACGGGGCCGTCGGAGGGGAAGTTCACGCCGATGA
ACTTCACCTTGTAGATGAAATTACCCTGTTATCCCTAGGAGTCCTGGGTCACGGTCACCACGCCGCCGTC
CTCGAAGTTCATCACGCGCTCCCACTTGAAGCCCTCGGGGAAGGACAGCTTCTTGTAGTCGGGGATGTCG
GCGGGGTGCTTCACGTACACCTTGGAGCCGTACTGGAACTGGGGGGACAGGATGTCCCAGGCGAAGGGCA
GGGGGCCGCCCTTGGTCACCTTCAGCTTGGCGGTCTGGGTGCCCTCGTAGGGGCGGCCCTCGCCCTCGCC
CTCGATCTCGAACTCGTGGCCCTAGGATCCGCTGCATTAATGAATCGGCCAACGCGC
