>Addgene plasmid #31269 | pXRDRE-hyg | addgene partial sequence | sequence record 37830 | pCAG-F 5'-GCAACGTGCTGGTTATTGTG-3'
AGATTGCCCCATGGCCTCCTCCGAGGACGTCATCAAGGAGTTCATGCGCTTCAAGGTGCGCATGGAGGGC
TCCGTGAACGGCCACGAGTTCGAGATCGAGGGCGAGGGCGAGGGCCGCCCCTACGAGGGCACCCAGACCG
CCAAGCTGAAGGTGACCAAGGGCGGCCCCCTGCCCTTCGCCTGGGACATCCTGTCCCCCCAGTTCCAGTA
CGGCTCCAAGGTGTACGTGAAGCACCCCGCCGACATCCCCGACTACAAGAAGCTGTCCTTCCCCGAGGGC
TTCAAGTGGGAGCGCGTGATGAACTTCGAGGACGGCGGCGTGGTGACCGTGACCCAGGACTCCTCGCTGC
AGGACGGTAGTTTCATCTACAAGGTGAAGTTCATCGGCGTGAACTTCCCCTCCGACGGCCCCGTAATGCA
GAAGAAGACTATGGGCTGGGAGGCCTCCACCGAGCGCCTGTACCCCCGCGACGGCGTGCTGAAGGGCGAG
ATCCACAAGGCCCTGAAGCTGAAGGACGGCGGCCACTACCTGGTGGAGTTCAAGTCCATCTACATGGCCA
AGAAGCCCGTGCAGCTGCCCGGCTACTACTACGTGGACTCCAAGCTGGACATCACCTCCCACAACGAGGA
CTACTAAGAATTCACTCCTCAGGTGCAGGCTGCCTATCAGAAGGTGGTGGCTGGTGTGGCCAATGCCCTG
GCTCACAAATACCACTGAGATCTTTTTCCCTCTGCCAAAAATTATGGGGACATCATGAAGCCCCTTGAGC
ATCTGACTTCTGGCTAATAAAGGAAATTTATTTTCATTGCA
